Addgene plasmid #91550: pHH0103_CTTN-1/1
Purpose: Protein expression and purification of human SH3 domain construct CTTN-1/1
Depositing lab: Sachdev Sidhu. Depositing organization: University of Toronto. Publication: Comprehensive Analysis of the Human SH3 Domain Family Reveals a Wide Variety of Non-canonical Specificities. Teyra J, Huang H, Jain S, Guan X, Dong A, Liu Y, Tempel W, Min J, Tong Y, Kim PM, Bader GD, Sidhu SS. Structure. 2017 Oct 3;25(10):1598-1610.e3. doi: 10.1016/j.str.2017.07.017. Epub 2017 Sep 7. PubMed 28890361.
Backbone
  Vector backbone: pHH0103
  Vector type: Bacterial Expression
Growth in bacteria
  Bacterial resistance: Ampicillin, 100 μg/mL
  Growth temperature: 37°C
  Growth strain: DH5alpha
  Copy number: Low Copy
Gene/Insert
  Gene/Insert name: CTTN-1/1
  Species: H. sapiens (human)
  Insert size (bp): 221
  Entrez Gene: CTTN (a.k.a. EMS1)
  Cloning method: Restriction Enzyme; 5′ cloning site Sfi1 (unknown if destroyed); 3′ cloning site Not1 (unknown if destroyed)
Terms and licenses: Academic/Nonprofit Terms; Industry Terms: Not Available to Industry
How to cite: pHH0103_CTTN-1/1 was a gift from Sachdev Sidhu (Addgene plasmid # 91550 ; http://n2t.net/addgene:91550 ; RRID:Addgene_91550)
