[The description below was written by a language model from this plasmid's Addgene catalogue record and pLannotate feature annotations shown in this document.]
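Description:
pHH0103_CTTN-1/1 is a bacterial expression plasmid built on the pHH0103 backbone for producing and purifying an SH3 domain of human cortactin (CTTN, also known as EMS1) in E. coli. The name suggests the first of one SH3 domain in the protein, though the record does not spell this out. The sequenced plasmid is about 6.9 kb. It is maintained through a ColE1/pBR322-type origin with the bom region, and selected with ampicillin via the β-lactamase gene and its own promoter. The catalogue lists it as low copy. The rop gene appears only as fragments, split by an f1 phage origin that would allow single-stranded DNA production with helper phage.

Expression is driven by the strong hybrid tac promoter followed by a lac operator. The plasmid carries its own lacI gene under the up-mutated lacIq promoter, so transcription is repressed until it is induced with IPTG. The open reading frame begins with a 6xHis tag and Schistosoma japonicum glutathione S-transferase. These are followed by the roughly 221 bp insert, cloned between SfiI and NotI sites, giving a His-GST–SH3 fusion that can be purified by either affinity handle. The automated annotation labels the insert region as a DBNL fragment. This probably reflects sequence similarity between the SH3 domains of these related actin-binding adaptors rather than a different insert, but the record does not settle the point.

Downstream lie an fd terminator, M13 gene III fragments and remnants of the tetracycline resistance gene. These look like leftovers from a phagemid ancestor, and no role in expression is described for them. The plasmid belongs to a collection used to survey the binding specificities of human SH3 domains.
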