Features (pLannotate 1.2.2; 21 found; start..end, strand, type, name):
     51..128     +  promoter       lacIq promoter: lacI (mutant); In the lacIq allele, a single base change in the promoter boosts expression of the lacI gene about 10-fold.
    129..1211    +  CDS            lacI: lac repressor; lacI; The lac repressor binds to the lac operator to inhibit transcription in E. coli. This inhibition can be relieved by adding lactose or isopropyl-β-D-thiogalactopyranoside (IPTG).
   1224..1245    +  protein_bind   CAP binding site: CAP binding activates transcription in the presence of cAMP. E. coli catabolite activator protein
   1264..1281    +  promoter       tet promoter (fragment): E. coli promoter for tetracycline efflux protein gene
   1454..1482    +  promoter       tac promoter: strong E. coli promoter; hybrid between the trp and lac UV5 promoters
   1490..1506    +  protein_bind   lac operator: The lac repressor binds to the lac operator to inhibit transcription in E. coli. This inhibition can be relieved by adding lactose or isopropyl-β-D-thiogalactopyranoside (IPTG). lac repressor encoded by lacI
   1591..1608    +  CDS            6xHis: 6xHis affinity tag
   1624..2277    +  CDS            GST26_SCHJA: Experimental evidence at protein level: Swiss-Prot protein existence level 1. GST isoenzymes appear to play a central role in the parasite detoxification system. Other functions are also suspected including a role in increasing the solubility of haematin in the parasite gut. From Schistosoma japonicum (Blood fluke).
   2329..2520    +  CDS            DBNL (fragment): DBNL_HUMAN - Also known as CMAP, SH3P7. Experimental evidence at protein level: Swiss-Prot protein existence level 1. Adapter protein that binds F-actin and DNM1, and thereby plays a role in receptor-mediated endocytosis. Plays a role in the reorganization of the actin cytoskeleton, formation of cell projections, such as neurites, in neuron morphogenesis and synapse formation via its interaction with WASL and COBL. Does not bind G-actin and promote actin polymerization by itself. Required for the formation of organized podosome rosettes (By similarity). May act as a common effector of antigen
   2542..2589    +  terminator     fd terminator (sequence withheld): central terminator from bacteriophage fd (Otsuka and Kunisawa, 1982)
   2594..2806    +  CDS            M13 gene III (fragment) (sequence partly withheld): pIII; III; minor coat protein
   2821..3291    +  CDS            M13 gene III (fragment) (sequence partly withheld): pIII; III; minor coat protein
   3313..3383    +  CDS            TcR (fragment): tetracycline efflux protein; tet; confers resistance to tetracycline
   3625..4005    -  CDS            YPB1_ECOLX: Protein predicted: Swiss-Prot protein existence level 4. From Escherichia coli.
   4022..4173    +  CDS            rop (fragment): Rop protein, which maintains plasmids at low copy number; rop
   4209..4637    -  rep_origin     f1 ori (sequence partly withheld): f1 bacteriophage origin of replication; arrow indicates direction of (+) strand synthesis
   4646..4685    +  CDS            rop (fragment): Rop protein, which maintains plasmids at low copy number; rop
   4787..4927    +  misc_feature   bom: basis of mobility region from pBR322
   5113..5700    -  rep_origin     ori: high-copy-number ColE1/pMB1/pBR322/pUC origin of replication
   5871..6731    -  CDS            AmpR: β-lactamase; bla; confers resistance to ampicillin, carbenicillin, and related antibiotics
   6732..6836    -  promoter       AmpR promoter: bla
>Addgene plasmid #91550 | pHH0103_CTTN-1/1 | addgene full sequence | sequence record 192610 | Addgene NGS Result
ACCTATAAAAATAGGCGTATCACGAGGCCCTTTCGTCTTCAAGAATTCCCGACACCATCGAATGGTGCAA
AACCTTTCGCGGTATGGCATGATAGCGCCCGGAAGAGAGTCAATTCAGGGTGGTGAATGTGAAACCAGTA
ACGTTATACGATGTCGCAGAGTATGCCGGTGTCTCTTATCAGACCGTTTCCCGCGTGGTGAACCAGGCCA
GCCACGTTTCTGCGAAAACGCGGGAAAAAGTGGAAGCGGCGATGGCGGAGCTGAATTACATTCCCAACCG
CGTGGCACAACAACTGGCGGGCAAACAGTCGTTGCTGATTGGCGTTGCCACCTCCAGTCTGGCCCTGCAC
GCGCCGTCGCAAATTGTCGCGGCGATTAAATCTCGCGCCGATCAACTGGGTGCCAGCGTGGTGGTGTCGA
TGGTAGAACGAAGCGGCGTCGAAGCCTGTAAAGCGGCGGTGCACAATCTTCTCGCGCAACGCGTCAGTGG
GCTGATCATTAACTATCCGCTGGATGACCAGGATGCCATTGCTGTGGAAGCTGCCTGCACTAATGTTCCG
GCGTTATTTCTTGATGTCTCTGACCAGACACCCATCAACAGTATTATTTTCTCCCATGAAGACGGTACGC
GACTGGGCGTGGAGCATCTGGTCGCATTGGGTCACCAGCAAATCGCGCTGTTAGCGGGCCCATTAAGTTC
TGTCTCGGCGCGTCTGCGTCTGGCTGGCTGGCATAAATATCTCACTCGCAATCAAATTCAGCCGATAGCG
GAACGGGAAGGCGACTGGAGTGCCATGTCCGGTTTTCAACAAACCATGCAAATGCTGAATGAGGGCATCG
TTCCCACTGCGATGCTGGTTGCCAACGATCAGATGGCGCTGGGCGCAATGCGCGCCATTACCGAGTCCGG
GCTGCGCGTTGGTGCGGATATCTCGGTAGTGGGATACGACGATACCGAAGACAGCTCATGTTATATCCCG
CCGTTAACCACCATCAAACAGGATTTTCGCCTGCTGGGGCAAACCAGCGTGGACCGCTTGCTGCAACTCT
CTCAGGGCCAGGCGGTGAAGGGCAATCAGCTGTTGCCCGTCTCACTGGTGAAAAGAAAAACCACCCTGGC
GCCCAATACGCAAACCGCCTCTCCCCGCGCGTTGGCCGATTCATTAATGCAGCTGGCACGACAGGTTTCC
CGACTGGAAAGCGGGCAGTGAGCGCAACGCAATTAATGTAAGTTAGCTCACTCATTAGGCACAATTCTCA
TGTTTGACAGCTTATCATCGACTGCACGGTGCACCAATGCTTCTGGCGTCAGGCAGCCATCGGAAGCTGT
GGTATGGCTGTGCAGGTCGTAAATCACTGCATAATTCGTGTCGCTCAAGGCGCACTCCCGTTCTGGATAA
TGTTTTTTGCGCCGACATCATAACGGTTCTGGCAAATATTCTGAAATGAGCTGTTGACAATTAATCATCG
GCTCGTATAATGTGTGGAATTGTGAGCGGATAACAATTTCACACAGGAAACAGCCAGTCCGTTTAGGTGT
TTTCACGAGCACTTCACCAACAAGGACCATAGATTATGAAAATCGAAGAACACCATCACCATCACCATTC
CAGCGGTAAGCTTATGTCCCCTATACTAGGTTATTGGAAAATTAAGGGCCTTGTGCAACCCACTCGACTT
CTTTTGGAATATCTTGAAGAAAAATATGAAGAGCATTTGTATGAGCGCGATGAAGGTGATAAATGGCGAA
ACAAAAAGTTTGAATTGGGTTTGGAGTTTCCCAATCTTCCTTATTATATTGATGGTGATGTTAAATTAAC
ACAGTCTATGGCCATCATACGTTATATAGCTGACAAGCACAACATGTTGGGTGGTTGTCCAAAAGAGCGT
GCAGAGATTTCAATGCTTGAAGGAGCGGTTTTGGATATTAGATACGGTGTTTCGAGAATTGCATATAGTA
AAGACTTTGAAACTCTCAAAGTTGATTTTCTTAGCAAGCTACCTGAAATGCTGAAAATGTTCGAAGATCG
TTTATGTCATAAAACATATTTAAATGGTGATCATGTAACCCATCCTGACTTCATGTTGTATGACGCTCTT
GATGTTGTTTTATACATGGACCCAATGTGCCTGGATGCGTTCCCAAAATTAGTTTGTTTTAAAAAACGTA
TTGAAGCTATCCCACAAATTGATAAGTACTTGAAATCCAGCAAGTATATAGCATGGCCTTTGCAGGGCTG
GCAAGCCACGTTTGGTGGTGGCGACCATCCTCCAAAATCGGATCTGGAAGTTCTGTTCCAGGGGCCCCTG
TCCAGCGGTCTGGTTCCGCGTGGTTCCGGTACCGCGGCCCAGCCGGCCTACACCGCAGTTGCCCTGTATG
ATTATCAAGCCGCCGGTGATGATGAAATCTCCTTTGATCCGGATGACATTATCACCAACATTGAAATGAT
TGATGATGGTTGGTGGCGTGGTGTTTGTAAAGGTCGTTACGGTCTCTTTCCAGCCAACTATGTTGAACTG
CGTCAGGCGGCCGCATA
[142 nt withheld, positions 2538-2679]
C
[98 nt withheld, positions 2681-2778]
AGTTTGTACTGGTGACGAAACTCAGTGTCTAGCTAGAGTGGC
[149 nt withheld, positions 2821-2969]
T
[41 nt withheld, positions 2971-3011]
T
[62 nt withheld, positions 3013-3074]
A
[35 nt withheld, positions 3076-3110]
CCTCCCTCAATCGGTTGAATGTCGCCCTTTTGTCTTTGGCGCTGGTAAACCATATGAA
[86 nt withheld, positions 3169-3254]
T
[54 nt withheld, positions 3256-3309]
CTAGCGCCGCCCTATACCTTGTCTGCCTCCCCGCGTTGCGTCGCGGTGCATGGAGCCGGGCCACCTCGAC
CTGAATGGAAGCCGGCGGCACCTCGCTAACGGATTCACCACTCCAAGAATTGGAGCCAATCAATTCTTGC
GGAGAACTGTGAATGCGCAAACCAACCCTTGGCAGAACATATCCATCGCGTCCGCCATCTCCAGCAGCCG
CACGCGGCGCATCTCGGGCAGCGTTGGGTCCTGGCCACGGGTGCGCATGATCGTGCTCCTGTCGTTGAGG
ACCCGGCTAGGCTGGCGGGGTTGCCTTACTGGTTAGCAGAATGAATCACCGATACGCGAGCGAACGTGAA
GCGACTGCTGCTGCAAAACGTCTGCGACCTGAGCAACAACATGAATGGTCTTCGGTTTCCGTGTTTCGTA
AAGTCTGGAAACGCGGAAGTCAGCGCCCTGCACCATTATGTTCCGGATCTGCATCGCAGGATGCTGCTGG
CTACCCTGTGGAACACCTACATCTGTATTAACGAAGCGCTGGCATTGACCCTGAGTGATTTTTCTCTGGT
CCCGCCGCATCCATACCGCCAGTTGTTTACCCTCACAACGTTCCAGTAACCGGGCATGTTCATCATCAGT
AACCCGTATCGTGAGCATCCTCTCTCGTTTCATCGGTATCATTACCCCCATGAACAGAAATCCCCCTTAC
ACGGAGGCATCAGTGACCAAACAGGAAAAAACCGCCCTTAACATGGCCCGCTTTATCAGAAGCCAGACAT
TAACGCTTCTGGAGAAACTCAACGAGCTGGACGCGGATGAACAGGCAGACATCTGTGAATCGCTTCACGA
CCACGCTGATGAGCTTTACCGCAGGATCCGCGAAATTGTAAGCGTTAATATTTTGTTAAAATTCGCGTTA
AATTTTTGTTAAATCAGCTCATTTTTTAACCAATAGGCCGAAATCGGCAAAATCCCTTATAAATCAAAAG
AATAGACCGAGATAGGGT
[37 nt withheld, positions 4308-4344]
AAAGAACGTGGACTCCAACGTCAAAGG
[49 nt withheld, positions 4372-4420]
T
[91 nt withheld, positions 4422-4512]
G
[124 nt withheld, positions 4514-4637]
CGCGGATCCTGCCTCGCGCGTTTCGGTGATGACGGTGAAAACCTCTGACACATGCAGCTCCCGGAGACGG
TCACAGCTTGTCTGTAAGCGGATGCCGGGAGCAGACAAGCCCGTCAGGGCGCGTCAGCGGGTGTTGGCGG
GTGTCGGGGCGCAGCCATGACCCAGTCACGTAGCGATAGCGGAGTGTATACTGGCTTAACTATGCGGCAT
CAGAGCAGATTGTACTGAGAGTGCACCATATGCGGTGTGAAATACCGCACAGATGCGTAAGGAGAAAATA
CCGCATCAGGCGCTCTTCCGCTTCCTCGCTCACTGACTCGCTGCGCTCGGTCGTTCGGCTGCGGCGAGCG
GTATCAGCTCACTCAAAGGCGGTAATACGGTTATCCACAGAATCAGGGGATAACGCAGGAAAGAACATGT
GAGCAAAAGGCCAGCAAAAGGCCAGGAACCGTAAAAAGGCCGCGTTGCTGGCGTTTTTCCATAGGCTCCG
CCCCCCTGACGAGCATCACAAAAATCGACGCTCAAGTCAGAGGTGGCGAAACCCGACAGGACTATAAAGA
TACCAGGGTTTCCCCCTGGAAGCTCCCTCGTGCGCTCTCCTGTTCCGACCCTGCCGCTTACCGGATACCT
GTCCGCCTTTCTCCCTTCGGGAAGCGTGGCGCTTTCTCATAGCTCACGCTGTAGGTATCTCAGTTCGGTG
TAGGTCGTTCGCTCCAAGCTGGGCTGTGTGCACGAACCCCCCGTTCAGCCCGACCGCTGCGCCTTATCCG
GTAACTATCGTCTTGAGTCCAACCCGGTAAGACACGACTTATCGCCACTGGCAGCAGCCACTGGTAACAG
GATTAGCAGAGCGAGGTATGTAGGCGGTGCTACAGAGTTCTTGAAGTGGTGGCCTAACTACGGCTACACT
AGAAGGACAGTATTTGGTATCTGCGCTCTGCTGAAGCCAGTTACCTTCGGAAAAAGAGTTGGTAGCTCTT
GATCCGGCAAACAAACCACCGCTGGTAGCGGTGGTTTTTTTGTTTGCAAGCAGCAGATTACGCGCAGAAA
AAAAGGATCTCAAGAAGATCCTTTGATCTTTTCTACGGGGTCTGACGCTCAGTGGAACGAAAACTCACGT
TAAGGGATTTTGGTCATGAGATTATCAAAAAGGATCTTCACCTAGATCCTTTTAAATTAAAAATGAAGTT
TTAAATCAATCTAAAGTATATATGAGTAAACTTGGTCTGACAGTTACCAATGCTTAATCAGTGAGGCACC
TATCTCAGCGATCTGTCTATTTCGTTCATCCATAGTTGCCTGACTCCCCGTCGTGTAGATAACTACGATA
CGGGAGGGCTTACCATCTGGCCCCAGTGCTGCAATGATACCGCGAGACCCACGCTCACCGGCTCCAGATT
TATCAGCAATAAACCAGCCAGCCGGAAGGGCCGAGCGCAGAAGTGGTCCTGCAACTTTATCCGCCTCCAT
CCAGTCTATTAATTGTTGCCGGGAAGCTAGAGTAAGTAGTTCGCCAGTTAATAGTTTGCGCAACGTTGTT
GCCATTGCTGCAGGCATCGTGGTGTCACGCTCGTCGTTTGGTATGGCTTCATTCAGCTCCGGTTCCCAAC
GATCAAGGCGAGTTACATGATCCCCCATGTTGTGCAAAAAAGCGGTTAGCTCCTTCGGTCCTCCGATCGT
TGTCAGAAGTAAGTTGGCCGCAGTGTTATCACTCATGGTTATGGCAGCACTGCATAATTCTCTTACTGTC
ATGCCATCCGTAAGATGCTTTTCTGTGACTGGTGAGTACTCAACCAAGTCATTCTGAGAATAGTGTATGC
GGCGACCGAGTTGCTCTTGCCCGGCGTCAACACGGGATAATACCGCGCCACATAGCAGAACTTTAAAAGT
GCTCATCATTGGAAAACGTTCTTCGGGGCGAAAACTCTCAAGGATCTTACCGCTGTTGAGATCCAGTTCG
ATGTAACCCACTCGTGCACCCAACTGATCTTCAGCATCTTTTACTTTCACCAGCGTTTCTGGGTGAGCAA
AAACAGGAAGGCAAAATGCCGCAAAAAAGGGAATAAGGGCGACACGGAAATGTTGAATACTCATACTCTT
CCTTTTTCAATATTATTGAAGCATTTATCAGGGTTATTGTCTCATGAGCGGATACATATTTGAATGTATT
TAGAAAAATAAACAAATAGGGGTTCCGCGCACATTTCCCCGAAAAGTGCCACCTGACGTCTAAGAAACCA
TTATTATCATGACATTA
