>Addgene plasmid #91550 | pHH0103_CTTN-1/1 | depositor partial sequence | sequence record 176038 | insert sequence
GGTACCGAATTCGGATCCGCGCGCTGTACACCGCAGTTGCCCTGTATGATTATCAAGCCGCCGGTGATGA
TGAAATCTCCTTTGATCCGGATGACATTATCACCAACATTGAAATGATTGATGATGGTTGGTGGCGTGGT
GTTTGTAAAGGTCGTTACGGTCTCTTTCCAGCCAACTATGTTGAACTGCGTCAGGCGGCCGCTAGCTAAG
TCGACGAGCTC
